Addgene plasmid #15535: pBabe human FOXC2
Depositing lab: Bob Weinberg. Depositing organization: Whitehead Institute for Biomedical Research. Publication: Mesenchyme Forkhead 1 (FOXC2) plays a key role in metastasis and is associated with aggressive basal-like breast cancers. Mani SA, Yang J, Brooks M, Schwaninger G, Zhou A, Miura N, Kutok JL, Hartwell K, Richardson AL, Weinberg RA. Proc Natl Acad Sci U S A. 2007 Jun 12. 104(24):10069-74. 10.1073/pnas.0703900104 PubMed 17537911.
Backbone
  Vector backbone: pBabe puro
  Backbone manufacturer: Available at Addgene (#1764)
  Backbone size w/o insert (bp): 5169
  Vector type: Mammalian Expression, Retroviral
  Selectable markers: Puromycin
Growth in bacteria
  Bacterial resistance: Ampicillin, 100 μg/mL
  Growth temperature: 37°C
  Growth strain: DH5alpha
  Copy number: High Copy
Gene/Insert
  Gene/Insert name: FOXC2
  Species: H. sapiens (human)
  Insert size (bp): 2000
  Entrez Gene: FOXC2 (a.k.a. FKHL14, LD, MFH-1, MFH1)
  Cloning method: Restriction Enzyme
  Sequencing primers: 5′ pBABE 5'; 3′ pBABE 3'
Terms and licenses: Academic/Nonprofit Terms; Industry Terms: Not Available to Industry
How to cite: pBabe human FOXC2 was a gift from Bob Weinberg (Addgene plasmid # 15535 ; http://n2t.net/addgene:15535 ; RRID:Addgene_15535)
