[The description below was written by a language model from this plasmid's Addgene catalogue record.]
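Description:
pBabe human FOXC2 is a retroviral mammalian expression plasmid built on the pBabe puro backbone (about 5.2 kb without insert), carrying a roughly 2 kb human FOXC2 insert introduced by restriction enzyme cloning. FOXC2, also known as MFH-1 or Mesenchyme Forkhead 1, encodes a forkhead-family transcription factor. The plasmid is propagated in E. coli as a high-copy construct under ampicillin selection, and it provides puromycin resistance for selecting transduced or transfected mammalian cells.

No feature table accompanies this entry, so the regulatory elements are not itemised in the record. In the standard pBabe puro design, the cloned cDNA sits between Moloney murine leukemia virus-derived long terminal repeats, with the 5′ LTR acting as the promoter for the insert and a packaging signal allowing the transcript to be encapsidated when the plasmid is introduced into a retroviral packaging cell line. The puromycin resistance gene is normally driven by a separate internal SV40 early promoter downstream of the cloning site. The resulting replication-defective virus integrates into the genome of dividing target cells, giving stable expression of the insert. The record does not mention any epitope tag, fusion partner or reporter on FOXC2, nor does it specify the cloning sites used or whether untranslated regions are included in the insert.

The associated publication concerns the role of FOXC2 in metastasis and its association with aggressive basal-like breast cancers, so the construct is suited to stable ectopic FOXC2 expression in mammalian cells for studying its effects on cell phenotype, invasiveness and metastatic behaviour.
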