>Addgene plasmid #15535 | pBabe human FOXC2 | addgene partial sequence | sequence record 22003 | 15535 with pBABE5'
TAGGAATTCCTGCAGCCCGGCCGCAGTCCGTGCGCGAGGGCGCCGGCGAGCCGTCTCGGAAGCAGCATGC
AGGCGCGCTACTCCGTGTCCGACCCCAACGCCCTGGGAGTGGTGCCCTACCTGAGCGAGCAGAATTACTA
CCGGGCTGCGGGCAGCTACGGCGGCATGGCCAGCCCCATGGGCGTCTATTCCGGCCACCCGGAGCAGTAC
AGCGCGGGGATGGGCCGCTCCTACGCGCCCTACCACCACCACCAGCCCGCGGCGCCTAAGGACCTGGTGA
AGCCGCCCTACAGCTACATCGCGCTCATCACCATGGCCATCCAGAACGCGCCCGAGAAGAAGATCACCTT
GAACGGCATCTACCAGTTCATCATGGACCGCTTCCCCTTCTACCGGGAGAACAAGCAGGGCTGGCAGAAC
AGCATCCGCCACAACCTCTCGCTCAACGAGTGCTTCGTCAAGGTGCCCCGCGACGACAAGAAGCCCGGCA
AGGGCAGTTACTGGACCCTGGACCCGGACTCCTACAACATGTTCGAGAACGGCAGCTTCCTGCGGCGCCG
GCGGCGCTTCAAAAAGAAGGACGTGTCCAAGGAGAAGGAGGAGCGGGCCCACCTCAAGGAGCCGCCCCCG
GCGGCGTCCAAGGGCGCCCCGGCCACCCCCCACCTAGCGGACGCCCCCAAGGAGGCCG
